>Addgene plasmid #71119 | pDEST-FRT/T0-GFP-BRCA1 1364-1437 | depositor full sequence | sequence record 174405 | pDEST-FRT/T0-GFP-BRCA1 1364-1437 sequence 6055 bps
GACGGATCGGGAGATCTCCCGATCCCCTATGGTGCACTCTCAGTACAATCTGCTCTGATGCCGCATAGTT
AAGCCAGTATCTGCTCCCTGCTTGTGTGTTGGAGGTCGCTGAGTAGTGCGCGAGCAAAATTTAAGCTACA
ACAAGGCAAGGCTTGACCGACAATTGCATGAAGAATCTGCTTAGGGTTAGGCGTTTTGCGCTGCTTCGCG
ATGTACGGGCCAGATATACGCGTTGACATTGATTATTGACTAGTTATTAATAGTAATCAATTACGGGGTC
ATTAGTTCATAGCCCATATATGGAGTTCCGCGTTACATAACTTACGGTAAATGGCCCGCCTGGCTGACCG
CCCAACGACCCCCGCCCATTGACGTCAATAATGACGTATGTTCCCATAGTAACGCCAATAGGGACTTTCC
ATTGACGTCAATGGGTGGAGTATTTACGGTAAACTGCCCACTTGGCAGTACATCAAGTGTATCATATGCC
AAGTACGCCCCCTATTGACGTCAATGACGGTAAATGGCCCGCCTGGCATTATGCCCAGTACATGACCTTA
TGGGACTTTCCTACTTGGCAGTACATCTACGTATTAGTCATCGCTATTACCATGGTGATGCGGTTTTGGC
AGTACATCAATGGGCGTGGATAGCGGTTTGACTCACGGGGATTTCCAAGTCTCCACCCCATTGACGTCAA
TGGGAGTTTGTTTTGGCACCAAAATCAACGGGACTTTCCAAAATGTCGTAACAACTCCGCCCCATTGACG
CAAATGGGCGGTAGGCGTGTACGGTGGGAGGTCTATATAAGCAGAGCTCTCCCTATCAGTGATAGAGATC
TCCCTATCAGTGATAGAGATCGTCGACGAGCTCGTTTAGTGAACCGTCAGATCGCCTGGAGACGCCATCC
ACGCTGTTTTGACCTCCATAGAAGACACCGGGACCGATCCAGCCTCCGGACTCTAGCGTTTAAACTTAAG
CTTGGTACCATGGTGAGCAAGGGCGAGGAGCTGTTCACCGGGGTGGTGCCCATCCTGGTCGAGCTGGACG
GCGACGTAAACGGCCACAAGTTCAGCGTGTCCGGCGAGGGCGAGGGCGATGCCACCTACGGCAAGCTGAC
CCTGAAGTTCATCTGCACCACCGGCAAGCTGCCCGTGCCCTGGCCCACCCTCGTGACCACCCTGACCTAC
GGCGTGCAGTGCTTCAGCCGCTACCCCGACCACATGAAGCAGCACGACTTCTTCAAGTCCGCCATGCCCG
AAGGCTACGTCCAGGAGCGCACCATCTTCTTCAAGGACGACGGCAACTACAAGACCCGCGCCGAGGTGAA
GTTCGAGGGCGACACCCTGGTGAACCGCATCGAGCTGAAGGGCATCGACTTCAAGGAGGACGGCAACATC
CTGGGGCACAAGCTGGAGTACAACTACAACAGCCACAACGTCTATATCATGGCCGACAAGCAGAAGAACG
GCATCAAGGTGAACTTCAAGATCCGCCACAACATCGAGGACGGCAGCGTGCAGCTCGCCGACCACTACCA
GCAGAACACCCCCATCGGCGACGGCCCCGTGCTGCTGCCCGACAACCACTACCTGAGCACCCAGTCCGCC
CTGAGCAAAGACCCCAACGAGAAGCGCGATCACATGGTCCTGCTGGAGTTCGTGACCGCCGCCGGGATCA
CTCTCGGCATGGACGAGCTGTACAAGGGCGCGCCCACAAGTTTGTACAAAAAAGCAGGCTTAGGTGAAGC
AGCATCTGGGTGTGAGAGTGAAACAAGCGTCTCTGAAGACTGCTCAGGGCTATCCTCTCAGAGTGACATT
TTAACCACTCAGCAGAGGGATACCATGCAACATAACCTGATAAAGCTCCAGCAGGAAATGGCTGAACTAG
AAGCTGTGTTAGAACAGCATGGGAGCCAGCCTTCTAACAGCTACCCTAGTATAATCAGTGACTCTTCTTA
ACCGGAATTCTGCAGATATCCATCACACTGGCGGCCGCTCGAGTCTAGAGGGCCCGTTTAAACCCGCTGA
TCAGCCTCGACTGTGCCTTCTAGTTGCCAGCCATCTGTTGTTTGCCCCTCCCCCGTGCCTTCCTTGACCC
TGGAAGGTGCCACTCCCACTGTCCTTTCCTAATAAAATGAGGAAATTGCATCGCATTGTCTGAGTAGGTG
TCATTCTATTCTGGGGGGTGGGGTGGGGCAGGACAGCAAGGGGGAGGATTGGGAAGACAATAGCAGGCAT
GCTGGGGATGCGGTGGGCTCTATGGCTTCTGAGGCGGAAAGAACCAGCTGGGGCTCTAGGGGGTATCCCC
[124 nt withheld, positions 2311-2434]
C
[91 nt withheld, positions 2436-2526]
AGGGTGATGGTTCACGTACCTAGAAGTTCCTATTCCGAAGTTCCTATTCTCTAGAAAGTATAGGAACTTC
CTTGGCCAAAAAGCCTGAACTCACCGCGACGTCTGTCGAGAAGTTTCTGATCGAAAAGTTCGACAGCGTC
TCCGACCTGATGCAGCTCTCGGAGGGCGAAGAATCTCGTGCTTTCAGCTTCGATGTAGGAGGGCGTGGAT
ATGTCCTGCGGGTAAATAGCTGCGCCGATGGTTTCTACAAAGATCGTTATGTTTATCGGCACTTTGCATC
GGCCGCGCTCCCGATTCCGGAAGTGCTTGACATTGGGGATTTCAGCGAGAGCCTGACCTATTGCATCTCC
CGCCGTGCACAGGGTGTCACGTTGCAAGACCTGCCTGAAACCGAACTGCCCGCTGTTCTGCAGCCGGTCG
CGGAGGCCATGGATGCGATCGCTGCGGCCGATCTTAGCCAGACGAGCGGGTTCGGCCCATTCGGACCGCA
AGGAATCGGTCAATACACTACATGGCGTGATTTCATATGCGCGATTGCTGATCCCCATGTGTATCACTGG
CAAACTGTGATGGACGACACCGTCAGTGCGTCCGTCGCGCAGGCTCTCGATGAGCTGATGCTTTGGGCCG
AGGACTGCCCCGAAGTCCGGCACCTCGTGCACGCGGATTTCGGCTCCAACAATGTCCTGACGGACAATGG
CCGCATAACAGCGGTCATTGACTGGAGCGAGGCGATGTTCGGGGATTCCCAATACGAGGTCGCCAACATC
TTCTTCTGGAGGCCGTGGTTGGCTTGTATGGAGCAGCAGACGCGCTACTTCGAGCGGAGGCATCCGGAGC
TTGCAGGATCGCCGCGGCTCCGGGCGTATATGCTCCGCATTGGTCTTGACCAACTCTATCAGAGCTTGGT
TGACGGCAATTTCGATGATGCAGCTTGGGCGCAGGGTCGATGCGACGCAATCGTCCGATCCGGAGCCGGG
ACTGTCGGGCGTACACAAATCGCCCGCAGAAGCGCGGCCGTCTGGACCGATGGCTGTGTAGAAGTACTCG
CCGATAGTGGAAACCGACGCCCCAGCACTCGTCCGAGGGCAAAGGAATAGCACGTACTACGAGATTTCGA
TTCCACCGCCGCCTTCTATGAAAGGTTGGGCTTCGGAATCGTTTTCCGGGACGCCGGCTGGATGATCCTC
CAGCGCGGGGATCTCATGCTGGAGTTCTTCGCCCACCCCAACTTGTTTATTGCAGCTTATAATGGTTACA
AATAAAGCAATAGCATCACAAATTTCACAAATAAAGCATTTTTTTCACTGCATTCTAGTTGTGGTTTGTC
CAAACTCATCAATGTATCTTATCATGTCTGTATACCGTCGACCTCTAGCTAGAGCTTGGCGTAATCATGG
TCATAGCTGTTTCCTGTGTGAAATTGTTATCCGCTCACAATTCCACACAACATACGAGCCGGAAGCATAA
AGTGTAAAGCCTGGGGTGCCTAATGAGTGAGCTAACTCACATTAATTGCGTTGCGCTCACTGCCCGCTTT
CCAGTCGGGAAACCTGTCGTGCCAGCTGCATTAATGAATCGGCCAACGCGCGGGGAGAGGCGGTTTGCGT
ATTGGGCGCTCTTCCGCTTCCTCGCTCACTGACTCGCTGCGCTCGGTCGTTCGGCTGCGGCGAGCGGTAT
CAGCTCACTCAAAGGCGGTAATACGGTTATCCACAGAATCAGGGGATAACGCAGGAAAGAACATGTGAGC
AAAAGGCCAGCAAAAGGCCAGGAACCGTAAAAAGGCCGCGTTGCTGGCGTTTTTCCATAGGCTCCGCCCC
CCTGACGAGCATCACAAAAATCGACGCTCAAGTCAGAGGTGGCGAAACCCGACAGGACTATAAAGATACC
AGGCGTTTCCCCCTGGAAGCTCCCTCGTGCGCTCTCCTGTTCCGACCCTGCCGCTTACCGGATACCTGTC
CGCCTTTCTCCCTTCGGGAAGCGTGGCGCTTTCTCATAGCTCACGCTGTAGGTATCTCAGTTCGGTGTAG
GTCGTTCGCTCCAAGCTGGGCTGTGTGCACGAACCCCCCGTTCAGCCCGACCGCTGCGCCTTATCCGGTA
ACTATCGTCTTGAGTCCAACCCGGTAAGACACGACTTATCGCCACTGGCAGCAGCCACTGGTAACAGGAT
TAGCAGAGCGAGGTATGTAGGCGGTGCTACAGAGTTCTTGAAGTGGTGGCCTAACTACGGCTACACTAGA
AGAACAGTATTTGGTATCTGCGCTCTGCTGAAGCCAGTTACCTTCGGAAAAAGAGTTGGTAGCTCTTGAT
CCGGCAAACAAACCACCGCTGGTAGCGGTGGTTTTTTTGTTTGCAAGCAGCAGATTACGCGCAGAAAAAA
AGGATCTCAAGAAGATCCTTTGATCTTTTCTACGGGGTCTGACGCTCAGTGGAACGAAAACTCACGTTAA
GGGATTTTGGTCATGAGATTATCAAAAAGGATCTTCACCTAGATCCTTTTAAATTAAAAATGAAGTTTTA
AATCAATCTAAAGTATATATGAGTAAACTTGGTCTGACAGTTACCAATGCTTAATCAGTGAGGCACCTAT
CTCAGCGATCTGTCTATTTCGTTCATCCATAGTTGCCTGACTCCCCGTCGTGTAGATAACTACGATACGG
GAGGGCTTACCATCTGGCCCCAGTGCTGCAATGATACCGCGAGACCCACGCTCACCGGCTCCAGATTTAT
CAGCAATAAACCAGCCAGCCGGAAGGGCCGAGCGCAGAAGTGGTCCTGCAACTTTATCCGCCTCCATCCA
GTCTATTAATTGTTGCCGGGAAGCTAGAGTAAGTAGTTCGCCAGTTAATAGTTTGCGCAACGTTGTTGCC
ATTGCTACAGGCATCGTGGTGTCACGCTCGTCGTTTGGTATGGCTTCATTCAGCTCCGGTTCCCAACGAT
CAAGGCGAGTTACATGATCCCCCATGTTGTGCAAAAAAGCGGTTAGCTCCTTCGGTCCTCCGATCGTTGT
CAGAAGTAAGTTGGCCGCAGTGTTATCACTCATGGTTATGGCAGCACTGCATAATTCTCTTACTGTCATG
CCATCCGTAAGATGCTTTTCTGTGACTGGTGAGTACTCAACCAAGTCATTCTGAGAATAGTGTATGCGGC
GACCGAGTTGCTCTTGCCCGGCGTCAATACGGGATAATACCGCGCCACATAGCAGAACTTTAAAAGTGCT
CATCATTGGAAAACGTTCTTCGGGGCGAAAACTCTCAAGGATCTTACCGCTGTTGAGATCCAGTTCGATG
TAACCCACTCGTGCACCCAACTGATCTTCAGCATCTTTTACTTTCACCAGCGTTTCTGGGTGAGCAAAAA
CAGGAAGGCAAAATGCCGCAAAAAAGGGAATAAGGGCGACACGGAAATGTTGAATACTCATACTCTTCCT
TTTTCAATATTATTGAAGCATTTATCAGGGTTATTGTCTCATGAGCGGATACATATTTGAATGTATTTAG
AAAAATAAACAAATAGGGGTTCCGCGCAC
Features (pLannotate 1.2.2; 23 found; start..end, strand, type, name):
     28..80      -  misc_feature   bom (fragment): basis of mobility region from pBR322
    235..614     +  enhancer       CMV enhancer: human cytomegalovirus immediate early enhancer
    615..818     +  promoter       CMV promoter: human cytomegalovirus (CMV) immediate early promoter
    820..839     +  promoter       PLtetO-1 promoter (fragment): modified phage lambda PL promoter with tet operator sites (Lutz and Bujard, 1997)
    841..860     +  promoter       PLtetO-1 promoter (fragment): modified phage lambda PL promoter with tet operator sites (Lutz and Bujard, 1997)
    868..901     +  promoter       TRE3GV promoter (fragment): 3rd-generation Tet-responsive promoter that can be activated by binding of Tet-On® 3G, optimized for retroviral and lentiviral vectors
    990..1706    +  CDS            EGFP: EGFP is a basic (constitutively fluorescent) green fluorescent protein published in 1996, derived from Aequorea victoria. It is reported to be a rapidly-maturing weak dimer with moderate acid sensitivity.
   1716..1740    +  protein_bind   attB1: mutant version of attB; recombination site for the Gateway® BP reaction BP Clonase™
   1740..1958    +  CDS            BRCA1 (fragment): BRCA1_HUMAN - Also known as RNF53. Experimental evidence at protein level: Swiss-Prot protein existence level 1. E3 ubiquitin-protein ligase that specifically mediates the formation of 'Lys-6'-linked polyubiquitin chains and plays a central role in DNA repair by facilitating cellular responses to DNA damage (PubMed:12890688, PubMed:14976165, PubMed:16818604, PubMed:17525340, PubMed:12887909, PubMed:10500182, PubMed:19261748). It is unclear whether it also mediates the formation of other types of polyubiquitin chains (PubMed:12890688). The BRCA1-BARD1 heterodimer coordinates a diverse range of
   2041..2265    +  polyA_signal   bGH poly(A) signal: bovine growth hormone polyadenylation signal
   2269..2290    +  promoter       SV40 promoter (fragment): SV40 enhancer and early promoter
   2311..2544    +  rep_origin     f1 ori (fragment) (sequence partly withheld): f1 bacteriophage origin of replication; arrow indicates direction of (+) strand synthesis
   2549..2596    +  protein_bind   FRT: FLP-mediated recombination occurs in the 8-bp core sequence TCTAGAAA (Turan and Bode, 2011). FLP recombinase from the Saccharomyces cerevisiae 2μ plasmid
   2604..3626    +  CDS            HygR: aminoglycoside phosphotransferase from E. coli; aph(4)-Ia; confers resistance to hygromycin
   3636..3761    +  CDS            ble (fragment): BLE_KLEPN - Experimental evidence at protein level: Swiss-Prot protein existence level 1. Binding protein with a strong affinity to the bleomycin family of antibiotics. Binds to CL990; an antimitotic-antibiotic compound. From Klebsiella pneumoniae.
   3756..3877    +  polyA_signal   SV40 poly(A) signal: SV40 polyadenylation signal
   3950..3966    -  protein_bind   lac operator: The lac repressor binds to the lac operator to inhibit transcription in E. coli. This inhibition can be relieved by adding lactose or isopropyl-β-D-thiogalactopyranoside (IPTG). lac repressor encoded by lacI
   3974..4004    -  promoter       lac promoter: promoter for the E. coli lac operon
   4019..4040    -  protein_bind   CAP binding site: CAP binding activates transcription in the presence of cAMP. E. coli catabolite activator protein
   4053..4145    -  CDS            lacI (fragment): lac repressor; lacI; The lac repressor binds to the lac operator to inhibit transcription in E. coli. This inhibition can be relieved by adding lactose or isopropyl-β-D-thiogalactopyranoside (IPTG).
   4328..4916    -  rep_origin     ori: high-copy-number ColE1/pMB1/pBR322/pUC origin of replication
   5087..5947    -  CDS            AmpR: β-lactamase; bla; confers resistance to ampicillin, carbenicillin, and related antibiotics
   5948..6052    -  promoter       AmpR promoter: bla
