[The description below was written by a language model from this plasmid's Addgene catalogue record and pLannotate feature annotations shown in this document.]
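Description:
pDEST-FRT/T0-GFP-BRCA1 1364-1437 is a 6,055 bp mammalian expression plasmid built by Gateway cloning into a pDEST-GFP backbone. It is propagated in E. coli through a high-copy ColE1/pUC-type origin and selected with ampicillin via the β-lactamase gene and its native promoter. Small remnants of a lac promoter/operator region, an f1 origin and a pBR322 bom site are annotated only as fragments and appear to be backbone carry-over.

The expression cassette is driven by the CMV enhancer and immediate-early promoter followed by short tet operator sequences. This is the CMV/TO arrangement listed in the record, which allows transcription to be repressed in cells expressing the Tet repressor and induced with tetracycline or doxycycline. Downstream lies EGFP, then an attB1 site left by the Gateway recombination, and then a short fragment of human BRCA1 encoding amino acids 1364-1437. The product is therefore an N-terminally GFP-tagged BRCA1 fragment, and the transcript is terminated by the bovine growth hormone polyadenylation signal.

After this cassette an FRT site sits directly upstream of a hygromycin resistance coding sequence with an SV40 polyadenylation signal, and no full promoter is annotated in front of it. This layout is typical of FLP-mediated integration systems, in which recombination into a genomic FRT site places the marker behind a resident promoter, so that hygromycin selects for single-copy, site-specific integrants. The record states the purpose simply as mammalian expression of GFP-BRCA1 1364-1437. The associated publication concerns suppression of homologous recombination in G1 cells, but the record does not describe the specific function of this BRCA1 region.
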