Addgene plasmid #71119: pDEST-FRT/T0-GFP-BRCA1 1364-1437
Purpose: Mammalian expression of GFP-BRCA1 1364-1437
Depositing lab: Daniel Durocher. Depositing organization: Sinai Health System. Publication: A mechanism for the suppression of homologous recombination in G1 cells. Orthwein A, Noordermeer SM, Wilson MD, Landry S, Enchev RI, Sherker A, Munro M, Pinder J, Salsman J, Dellaire G, Xia B, Peter M, Durocher D. Nature. 2015 Dec 9. doi: 10.1038/nature16142. PubMed 26649820.
Backbone
  Vector backbone: pDEST-GFP
  Vector type: Mammalian Expression
Growth in bacteria
  Bacterial resistance: Ampicillin, 100 μg/mL
  Growth temperature: 37°C
  Growth strain: DH5alpha
  Copy number: High Copy
Gene/Insert
  Gene/Insert name: BRCA1
  Species: H. sapiens (human)
  Mutation: contains amino acids 1364-1437 of BRCA1
  Entrez Gene: BRCA1 (a.k.a. BRCAI, BRCC1, BROVCA1, FANCS, IRIS, PNCA4, PPP1R53, PSCP, RNF53)
  Promoter: CMV/TO
  Tag / fusion protein: GFP (N terminal on insert)
  Cloning method: Gateway Cloning
  Sequencing primers: 5′ CMV-F; 3′ BGH-rev
Terms and licenses: Academic/Nonprofit Terms; Industry Terms: Not Available to Industry
How to cite: pDEST-FRT/T0-GFP-BRCA1 1364-1437 was a gift from Daniel Durocher (Addgene plasmid # 71119 ; http://n2t.net/addgene:71119 ; RRID:Addgene_71119)
