>Addgene plasmid #71119 | pDEST-FRT/T0-GFP-BRCA1 1364-1437 | addgene partial sequence | sequence record 128864 | CMV-F 5'-CGCAAATGGGCGGTAGGCGTG-3'
AGTGATAGAGATCTCCCTATCAGTGATAGAGATCGTCGACGAGCTCGTTTAGTGAACCGTCAGATCGCCT
GGAGACGCCATCCACGCTGTTTTGACCTCCATAGAAGACACCGGGACCGATCCAGCCTCCGGACTCTAGC
GTTTAAACTTAAGCTTGGTACCATGGTGAGCAAGGGCGAGGAGCTGTTCACCGGGGTGGTGCCCATCCTG
GTCGAGCTGGACGGCGACGTAAACGGCCACAAGTTCAGCGTGTCCGGCGAGGGCGAGGGCGATGCCACCT
ACGGCAAGCTGACCCTGAAGTTCATCTGCACCACCGGCAAGCTGCCCGTGCCCTGGCCCACCCTCGTGAC
CACCCTGACCTACGGCGTGCAGTGCTTCAGCCGCTACCCCGACCACATGAAGCAGCACGACTTCTTCAAG
TCCGCCATGCCCGAAGGCTACGTCCAGGAGCGCACCATCTTCTTCAAGGACGACGGCAACTACAAGACCC
GCGCCGAGGTGAAGTTCGAGGGCGACACCCTGGTGAACCGCATCGAGCTGAAGGGCATCGACTTCAAGGA
GGACGGCAACATCCTGGGGCACAAGCTGGAGTACAACTACAACAGCCACAACGTCTATATCATGGCCGAC
AAGCAGAAGAACGGCATCAAGGTGAACTTCAAGATCCGCCACAACATCGAGGACGGCAGCGTGCAGCTCG
CCGACCACTACCAGCAGAACACCC
