>Addgene plasmid #71119 | pDEST-FRT/T0-GFP-BRCA1 1364-1437 | addgene partial sequence | sequence record 129618 | SV40pA-R 5'-GAAATTTGTGATGCTATTGC-3'
AGTTGGGGTGGGCGAAGAACTCCAGCATGAGATCCCCGCGCTGGAGGATCATCCAGCCGGCGTCCCGGAA
AACGATTCCGAAGCCCAACCTTTCATAGAAGGCGGCGGTGGAATCGAAATCTCGTAGTACGTGCTATTCC
TTTGCCCTCGGACGAGTGCTGGGGCGTCGGTTTCCACTATCGGCGAGTACTTCTACACAGCCATCGGTCC
AGACGGCCGCGCTTCTGCGGGCGATTTGTGTACGCCCGACAGTCCCGGCTCCGGATCGGACGATTGCGTC
GCATCGACCCTGCGCCCAAGCTGCATCATCGAAATTGCCGTCAACCAAGCTCTGATAGAGTTGGTCAAGA
CCAATGCGGAGCATATACGCCCGGAGCCGCGGCGATCCTGCAAGCTCCGGATGCCTCCGCTCGAAGTAGC
GCGTCTGCTGCTCCATACAAGCCAACCACGGCCTCCAGAAGAAGATGTTGGCGACCTCGTATTGGGAATC
CCCGAACATCGCCTCGCTCCAGTCAATGACCGCTGTTATGCGGCCATTGTCCGTCAGGACATTGTTGGAG
CCGAAATCCGCGTGCACGAGGTGCCGGACTTCGGGGCAGTCCTCGGCCCAAAGCATCAGCTCATCGAGAG
CCTGCGCGACGGACGCACTGACGGTGTCGTCCATCACAGTTTGCCAGTGATACACATGGGGATCAGCAAT
CGCGCATATGAAATCACGCCATGTAGTGTATTGACCGATTCCTTGCGGTCCGAATGGGCCGAACCCGCTC
GTCTGGCTAAGATCGGCCGCAGCGATCGCATCCATGGCCTCCGCGACCGGCTGCAGAACAGCGG
