>Addgene plasmid #71119 | pDEST-FRT/T0-GFP-BRCA1 1364-1437 | addgene partial sequence | sequence record 132250 | EGFP-C 5'-CATGGTCCTGCTGGAGTTCGTG-3'
AAAGCGGAAAGTGAACTTAGGTGAAGCAGCATCTGGGTGTGAGAGTGAAACAAGCGTCTCTGAAGACTGC
TCAGGGCTATCCTCTCAGAGTGACATTTTAACCACTCAGCAGAGGGATACCATGCAACATAACCTGATAA
AGCTCCAGCAGGAAATGGCTGAACTAGAAGCTGTGTTAGAACAGCATGGGAGCCAGCCTTCTAACAGCTA
CCCTAGTATAATCAGTGACTCTTCTTAACCGGAATTCTGCAGATATCCATCACACTGGCGGCCGCTCGAG
TCTAGAGGGCCCGTTTAAACCCGCTGATCAGCCTCGACTGTGCCTTCTAGTTGCCAGCCATCTGTTGTTT
GCCCCTCCCCCGTGCCTTCCTTGACCCTGGAAGGTGCCACTCCCACTGTCCTTTCCTAATAAAATGAGGA
AATTGCATCGCATTGTCTGAGTAGGTGTCATTCTATTCTGGGGGGTGGGGTGGGGCAGGACAGCAAGGGG
GAGGATTGGGAAGACAATAGCAGGCATGCTGGGGATGCGGTGGGCTCTATGGCTTCTGAGGCGGAAAGAA
CCAGCTGGGGCTCTAGGGGGTATCCCC
[124 nt withheld, positions 588-711]
CGCCGGCTTTCCCCGTCAAGCTCTAAATCGGG
